>Addgene plasmid #24125 | PHAGE-P CMVt N-HA hNedd4 (C867A) DN | addgene partial sequence | sequence record 29898 | 24125 with hNEDD4-F (tgtggactgggagatgttga)
ACTACAAGTATAAAAATGGCTACAGTGCAAATCATCAGGTTATACAGTGGTTTTGGAAGGCTGTTTTAAT
GATGGATTCAGAAAAAAGAATAAGATTACTTCAGTTTGTCACTGGCACATCTCGGGTGCCTATGAATGGA
TTTGCTGAACTATACGGTTCAAATGGACCACAGTCATTTACAGTTGAACAGTGGGGTACGCCTGAAAAGC
TGCCAAGAGCTCATACCGCTTTTAATCGCCTGGACTTGCCACCTTATGAATCATTTGAAGAATTATGGGA
TAAACTTCAGATGGCAATTGAAAACACCCAGGGCTTTGATGGAGTTGATTAGGGATCCAAGGGTGGGCGC
GCCGACCCAGCTTTCTTGTACAAAGTGGTTCGATAACGAATTCTACCGGGTAGGGGAGGCGCTTTTCCCA
AGGCAGTCTGGAGCATGCGCTTTAGCAGCCCCGCTGGGCACTTGGCGCTACACAAGTGGCCTCTGGCCTC
GCACACATTCCACATCCACCGGTAGGCGCCAACCGGCTCCGTTCTTTGGTGGCCCCTTCGCGCCACCTTC
TACTCCTCCCCTAGTCAGGAAGTTCCCCCCCGCCCCGCAGCTCGCGTCGTGCAGGACGTGACAAATGGAA
GTAGCACGTCTCACTAGTCTCGTGCAGATGGACAGCACCGCTAAAAAAAAGGANGNGGTAAGGTCTTTTG
GGGGAACGGGCCAATAGCAGCTTTGCTCCCTTCGGCTTTCTGGGGCTCAGAGGCTGGGAAAGGGGGTGGG
TCCCGGGGGCGGGCTCCNAGGGGCGGGCTCAGGGGCGGGGCGGGCGGCCCGAAGGT
