>Addgene plasmid #24125 | PHAGE-P CMVt N-HA hNedd4 (C867A) DN | addgene partial sequence | sequence record 29899 | 24125 with CMV-F
GATAGAGATCTCCCTATCAGTGATAGAGATCGTCGACGAGCTCGTTTAGTGAACCGTCAGATCGCCTGGA
GACGCCATCCACGCTGNTTTTGACCTCCATAGAAGACACCGGGACCGATCCAGCCTCCGGACTCTAGCGT
TTAAACGCTAGCCACCATGGCGTACCCATACGATGTTCCAGATTACGCTGCTCGAGGTTATCAAACAAGT
TTGTACAAAAAAGCAGGCTCCGCGGCCGCCCCCTTCACCATGGCAACTTGCGCGGTGGAGGTGTTCGGGC
TCCTGGAGGACGAGGAAAATTCACGAATTGTGAGAGTAAGAGTTATAGCCGGAATAGGCCTTGCCAAGAA
GGATATATTGGGAGCTAGTGATCCTTACGTGAGAGTGACGTTATATGACCCAATGAATGGAGTTCTTACA
AGTGTGCAAACAAAAACCATTAAAAAGAGTTTGAATCCAAAGTGGAATGAAGAAATATTATTCAGAGTTC
ATCCTCAGCAGCACCGGCTTCTTTTTGAAGTGTTTGACGAAAACCGATTGACAAGAGATGATTTCCTAGG
TCAAGTGGATGTTCCACTTTATCCATTACCGACAGAAAATCCAAGATTGGAGAGACCATATACATTTAAG
GATTTTGTTCTTCATCCAAGAAGTCACAAATCAAGAGTTAAAGGTTATCTGAGACTAAAAATGACTTATT
TACCTAAAACCAGTGGCTCAGAGATGATATGCAGAACAGGCTGAGGATTAGAGCGGTGGTGT
