[The description below was written by a language model from this plasmid's Addgene catalogue record.]
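Description:
PHAGE-P CMVt N-HA hNedd4 (C867A) DN is a mammalian expression plasmid built on the PHAGE-P-CMVt backbone (about 6 kb without insert) and carrying a roughly 2.7 kb human NEDD4 coding sequence. It is propagated in E. coli under ampicillin selection; the record does not state the origin of replication or copy number, and no feature table is provided. No mammalian selection marker, viral elements, or regulatory parts are listed. The "CMVt" in the backbone name suggests a CMV-derived promoter, possibly a tetracycline-regulatable form, but the record does not describe the promoter explicitly.

The insert encodes NEDD4 (also known as NEDD4-1 or RPF1), a HECT-family E3 ubiquitin ligase, with a cysteine-to-alanine substitution at position 867, designated "DN" for dominant negative. In HECT ligases, a conserved catalytic cysteine accepts ubiquitin from the E2 enzyme as a thioester intermediate before transfer to substrate. Replacing that cysteine with alanine is a standard way to abolish ligase activity while leaving the substrate-binding domains intact, so the overexpressed mutant can compete with the endogenous enzyme. An HA epitope tag supplied by the backbone is fused to the N terminus, which allows detection by immunoblotting or immunofluorescence and recovery by immunoprecipitation.

The construct is suited to expressing catalytically inactive, HA-tagged NEDD4 in mammalian cells. Typical uses would be as a negative control alongside wild-type NEDD4, to test whether a phenotype depends on NEDD4 ligase activity, or to capture interacting proteins and candidate substrates. The record does not state a specific intended application.
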