Addgene plasmid #24125: PHAGE-P CMVt N-HA hNedd4 (C867A) DN
Depositing lab: Peter Howley. Depositing organization: Harvard Medical School.
Backbone
  Vector backbone: PHAGE-P-CMVt
  Backbone size w/o insert (bp): 6000
  Vector type: Mammalian Expression
Growth in bacteria
  Bacterial resistance: Ampicillin, 100 μg/mL
  Growth temperature: 37°C
  Growth strain: DH5alpha
  Copy number: Unknown
Gene/Insert
  Gene/Insert name: Nedd4 DN
  Species: H. sapiens (human)
  Insert size (bp): 2700
  GenBank ID: BAG65229
  Entrez Gene: NEDD4 (a.k.a. NEDD4-1, RPF1)
  Tag / fusion protein: HA (N terminal on backbone)
  Cloning method: Restriction Enzyme
  Sequencing primers: 5′ Unknown
Terms and licenses: Academic/Nonprofit Terms; Industry Terms: Not Available to Industry
How to cite: PHAGE-P CMVt N-HA hNedd4 (C867A) DN was a gift from Peter Howley (Addgene plasmid # 24125 ; http://n2t.net/addgene:24125 ; RRID:Addgene_24125)
